>Addgene plasmid #49257 | pBiFC-HA-hCaspase 2 FL (C303S)-VC155 | depositor partial sequence | sequence record 72831 | human caspase-2
ATGGCCGCTGACAGGGGACGCAGGATATTGGGAGTGTGTGGCATGCATCCTCATCATCAGGAAACTCTAA
AAAAGAACCGAGTGGTGCTAGCCAAACAGCTGTTGTTGAGCGAATTGTTAGAACATCTTCTGGAGAAGGA
CATCATCACCTTGGAAATGAGGGAGCTCATCCAGGCCAAAGTGGGCAGTTTCAGCCAGAATGTGGAACTC
CTCAACTTGCTGCCTAAGAGGGGTCCCCAAGCTTTTGATGCCTTCTGTGAAGCACTGAGGGAGACCAAGC
AAGGCCACCTGGAGGATATGTTGCTCACCACCCTTTCTGGGCTTCAGCATGTACTCCCACCGTTGAGCTG
TGACTACGACTTGAGTCTCCCTTTTCCGGTGTGTGAGTCCTGTCCCCTTTACAAGAAGCTCCGCCTGTCG
ACAGATACTGTGGAACACTCCCTAGACAATAAAGATGGTCCTGTCTGCCTTCAGGTGAAGCCTTGCACTC
CTGAATTTTATCAAACACACTTCCAGCTGGCATATAGGTTGCAGTCTCGGCCTCGTGGCCTAGCACTGGT
GTTGAGCAATGTGCACTTCACTGGAGAGAAAGAACTGGAATTTCGCTCTGGAGGGGATGTGGACCACAGT
ACTCTAGTCACCCTCTTCAAGCTTTTGGGCTATGACGTCCATGTTCTATGTGACCAGACTGCACAGGAAA
TGCAAGAGAAACTGCAGAATTTTGCACAGTTACCTGCACACCGAGTCACGGACTCCTGCATCGTGGCACT
CCTCTCGCATGGTGTGGAGGGCGCCATCTATGGTGTGGATGGGAAACTGCTCCAGCTCCAAGAGGTTTTT
CAGCTCTTTGACAACGCCAACTGCCCAAGCCTACAGAACAAACCAAAAATGTTCTTCATCCAGGCCTGCC
GTGGAGATGAGACTGATCGTGGGGTTGACCAACAAGATGGAAAGAACCACGCAGGATCCCCTGGGTGCGA
GGAGAGTGATGCCGGTAAAGAAAAGTTGCCGAAGATGAGACTGCCCACGCGCTCAGACATGATATGCGGC
TATGCCTGCCTCAAAGGGACTGCCGCCATGCGGAACACCAAACGAGGTTCCTGGTACATCGAGGCTCTTG
CTCAAGTGTTTTCTGAGCGGGCTTGTGATATGCACGTGGCCGACATGCTGGTTAAGGTGAACGCACTTAT
CAAGGATCGGGAAGGTTATGCTCCTGGCACAGAATTCCACCGGTGCAAGGAAATGTCTGAATACTGCAGC
ACTCTGTGCCGCCACCTCTACCTGTTCCCAGGACACCCTCCCACATGA
