>Addgene plasmid #49257 | pBiFC-HA-hCaspase 2 FL (C303S)-VC155 | addgene partial sequence | sequence record 75134 | EBV-Rev 5'-GTGGTTTGTCCAAACTCATC-3'
GATCCCGCGGCCGCTTACTTGTACAGCTCGTCCATGCCGAGAGTGATCCCGGCGGCGGTCACGAACTCCA
GCAGGACCATGTGATCGCGCTTCTCGTTGGGGTCTTTGCTCAGGGCGGACTGGTAGCTCAGGTAGTGGTT
GTCGGGCAGCAGCACGGGGCCGTCGCCGATGGGGGTGTTCTGCTGGTAGTGGTCGGCGAGCTGCACGCCG
CCGTCCTCGATGTTGTGGCGGATCTTGAAGTTGGCCTTGATGCCGTTCTTCTGCTTGTCGTGGTTCATGA
CTTTCTGTTTCAGGTCGTTCGGGATTTTGCACGCCGGACGGGTACCTCGAGAGATCTCTGTGGGAGGGTG
TCCTGGGAACAGGTAGAGGTGGCGGCACAGAGTGCTGCAGTATTCAGACATCTCCTTGCACCGGTGGAAT
TCTGTGCCAGGAGCATAACCTTCCCGATCCTTGATAAGTGCGTTCACCTTAACCAGCATGTCGGCCACGT
GCATATCACAAGCCCGCTCAGAAAACACTTGAGCAAGAGCCTCGATGTACCAGGAACCTCGTTTGGTGTT
CCGCATGGCGGCAGTCCCTTTGAGGCAGGCATAGCCGCATATCATGTCTGAGCGCGTGGGCAGTCTCATC
TTCGGCAACTTTTCTTTACCGGCATCACTCTCCTCGCACCC
