>Addgene plasmid #49257 | pBiFC-HA-hCaspase 2 FL (C303S)-VC155 | addgene partial sequence | sequence record 75880 | CMV-F 5'-CGCAAATGGGCGGTAGGCGTG-3'
GTGAACCGTCAGATCGCCTGGAGACGCCATCCACGCTGTTTTGACCTCCATAGAAGACACCGGGACCGAT
CCAGCCTCCGGACTCTAGAGGATCCGGTACTAGAGGAACTGAAAAACCAGAAAGTTAACTGGTAAGTTTA
GTCTTTTTGTCTTTTATTTCAGGTCCCGGATCCGGTGGTGGTGCAAATCAAAGAACTGCTCCTCAGTGGA
TGTTGCCTTTACTTCTAGGCCTGTACGGAAGTGTTACTTCTGCTCTAAAAGCTGCGGAATTGTACCCGCG
GGCCCACCATGTACCCATACGATGTTCCAGATTACGCTCTTATGGCCATGGAGGCCCGAATTCGGTCGAC
CGAGATCTTAATGGCCGCTGACAGGGGACGCAGGATATTGGGAGTGTGTGGCATGCATCCTCATCATCAG
GAAACTCTAAAAAAGAACCGAGTGGTGCTAGCCAAACAGCTGTTGTTGAGCGAATTGTTAGAACATCTTC
TGGAGAAGGACATCATCACCTTGGAAATGAGGGAGCTCATCCAGGCCAAAGTGGGCAGTTTCAGCCAGAA
TGTGGAACTCCTCAACTTGCTGCCTAAGAGGGGTCCCCAAGCTTTTGATGCCTTCTGTGAAGCACTGAGG
GAGACCAAGCAAGGCCACCTGGAGGATATGTTGCTCACCACCCTTTCTGGGCTTCAGCATGTACTCCCAC
CGTTGAGCTGTGACTACGACTTGAGTCTCCCTTTTCCGGTGTGTGAGTCCTGTCCCCTTTACAAGAAGCT
CC
