>Addgene plasmid #49257 | pBiFC-HA-hCaspase 2 FL (C303S)-VC155 | addgene partial sequence | sequence record 76735 | GFP2(b) 5'-CTTGATGCCGTTCTTCTGCTTGT-3'
GTCGTTCGGGATTTTGCACGCCGGACGGGTACCTCGAGAGATCTCTGTGGGAGGGTGTCCTGGGAACAGG
TAGAGGTGGCGGCACAGAGTGCTGCAGTATTCAGACATCTCCTTGCACCGGTGGAATTCTGTGCCAGGAG
CATAACCTTCCCGATCCTTGATAAGTGCGTTCACCTTAACCAGCATGTCGGCCACGTGCATATCACAAGC
CCGCTCAGAAAACACTTGAGCAAGAGCCTCGATGTACCAGGAACCTCGTTTGGTGTTCCGCATGGCGGCA
GTCCCTTTGAGGCAGGCATAGCCGCATATCATGTCTGAGCGCGTGGGCAGTCTCATCTTCGGCAACTTTT
CTTTACCGGCATCACTCTCCTCGCACCCAGGGGATCCTGCGTGGTTCTTTCCATCTTGTTGGTCAACCCC
ACGATCAGTCTCATCTCCACGGGAGGCCTGGATGAAGAACATTTTTGGTTTGTTCTGTAGGCTTGGGCAG
TTGGCGTTGTCAAAGAGCTGAAAAACCTCTTGGAGCTGGAGCAGTTTCCCATCCACACCATAGATGGCGC
CCTCCACACCATGCGAGAGGAGTGCCACGATGCAGGAGTCCGTGACTCGGTGTGCAGGTAACTGTGCAAA
ATTCTGCAGTTTCTCTTGCATTTCCTGTGCAGTCTGGTCACATAGAACATGGACGTCATAGCCCAAAAGC
TTGAAGAGGGTGACTAGAGTACTGTGGTCCACATCCCCTCCAGAGCGAAATTCCAGTTCTTTCTCTCCAG
TGAAGTGCACATTGCTCAACACCAGTGCTAGGCCACGAGGCCGAGACTGCAACCTATATGCCAGCTGGAA
GTGTGTTTGATAAAATTCAGGAGTGCAAGGCTTCACCTGAAGGCAGACAGGACCATCTTTATTGTCTAGG
GAGTGTTCCACAGTATCTGTCGACAGGCGGA
