[The description below was written by a language model from this plasmid's Addgene catalogue record.]
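Description:
pBiFC-HA-hCaspase 2 FL (C303S)-VC155 is a mammalian expression plasmid of about 5.3 kb built on the pBiFC-VC155 backbone (about 4 kb), designed for bimolecular fluorescence complementation (BiFC) assays of caspase-2 dimerization. It is propagated in E. coli under ampicillin selection. The record does not describe the bacterial origin of replication, the copy number, or any mammalian selection marker, and no feature table is available to confirm other backbone elements.

The payload is an insert of roughly 1.3 kb encoding full-length human caspase-2 (CASP2), cloned into a BglII site that is retained on both sides and expressed from the CMV promoter. The backbone supplies an N-terminal HA epitope tag, useful for detecting the fusion protein, and a C-terminal fragment of the yellow fluorescent protein Venus (VC155, the "split Venus C" half). The caspase carries a C303S substitution. The record does not explain it, but replacing a cysteine with serine in this way is a common means of inactivating a caspase's catalytic site, which would allow dimerization to be followed without the expressed protein killing the cells.

On its own the Venus C fragment is non-fluorescent. In BiFC, it is co-expressed with a partner construct carrying the complementary N-terminal Venus fragment fused to caspase-2. When the caspase-2 molecules are brought into close proximity, the two Venus halves refold into a fluorescent protein. The resulting signal reports where and when caspase-2 dimerizes, the induced-proximity step associated with its activation, in living mammalian cells.
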