Addgene plasmid #49257: pBiFC-HA-hCaspase 2 FL (C303S)-VC155
Purpose: Expresses split fluorescence protein to measure caspase-2 dimerization in mammalian cells.
Depositing lab: Douglas Green. Depositing organization: St. Jude Children's Research Hospital. Publication: Characterization of cytoplasmic caspase-2 activation by induced proximity. Bouchier-Hayes L, Oberst A, McStay GP, Connell S, Tait SW, Dillon CP, Flanagan JM, Beere HM, Green DR. Mol Cell. 2009 Sep 24;35(6):830-40. doi: 10.1016/j.molcel.2009.07.023. PubMed 19782032.
Backbone
  Vector backbone: pBiFC-VC155
  Backbone size w/o insert (bp): 4000
  Total vector size (bp): 5300
  Vector type: Mammalian Expression
Growth in bacteria
  Bacterial resistance: Ampicillin, 100 μg/mL
  Growth temperature: 37°C
  Growth strain: DH5alpha
  Copy number: Unknown
Gene/Insert
  Gene/Insert name: caspase-2
  Species: H. sapiens (human)
  Insert size (bp): 1300
  Mutation: C303S
  GenBank ID: U13021
  Entrez Gene: CASP2 (a.k.a. CASP-2, ICH1, MRT80, NEDD-2, NEDD2, PPP1R57)
  Promoter: CMV
  Tag / fusion protein: HA (N terminal on backbone); split Venus C (C terminal on backbone)
  Cloning method: Restriction Enzyme; 5′ cloning site BglII (not destroyed); 3′ cloning site BglII (not destroyed)
  Sequencing primers: 5′ atgtacccatacgatgttccag; 3′ tgcttgtcgtggttcatgacgc
Terms and licenses: Academic/Nonprofit Terms; Industry Terms: Not Available to Industry
How to cite: pBiFC-HA-hCaspase 2 FL (C303S)-VC155 was a gift from Douglas Green (Addgene plasmid # 49257 ; http://n2t.net/addgene:49257 ; RRID:Addgene_49257)
